Addgene plasmid #184878: pCPF101-pfQC-cyclase dead
Purpose: expresses soluble plasmodium falciparum QC protein with a histag, cyclase dead mutant
Depositing lab: Ferenc Scheeren. Depositing organization: Leiden University Medical Center. Publication: Malaria parasite evades mosquito immunity by glutaminyl cyclase-mediated posttranslational protein modification. Kolli SK, Molina-Cruz A, Araki T, Geurten FJA, Ramesar J, Chevalley-Maurel S, Kroeze HJ, Bezemer S, de Korne C, Withers R, Raytselis N, El Hebieshy AF, Kim RQ, Child MA, Kakuta S, Hisaeda H, Kobayashi H, Annoura T, Hensbergen PJ, Franke-Fayard BM, Barillas-Mury C, Scheeren FA, Janse CJ. Proc Natl Acad Sci U S A. 2022 Aug 30;119(35):e2209729119. doi: 10.1073/pnas.2209729119. Epub 2022 Aug 22. PubMed 35994647.
Backbone
  Vector backbone: pCFP101
  Backbone size w/o insert (bp): 5374
  Modifications to backbone: insert
  Vector type: Bacterial Expression
Growth in bacteria
  Bacterial resistance: Kanamycin, 50 μg/mL
  Growth temperature: 37°C
  Growth strain: DH5alpha
  Growth instructions: Use BL21(DE3) Rosetta2 for protein expression.
  Copy number: Unknown
Gene/Insert
  Gene/Insert name: pfQC-cyclase dead
  Species: P. Falciparum
  Insert size (bp): 1067
  Mutation: F77A & Q79A
  Tag / fusion protein: His tag (C terminal on backbone)
  Cloning method: Restriction Enzyme; 5′ cloning site NcoI (unknown if destroyed); 3′ cloning site XhoI (unknown if destroyed)
  Sequencing primers: 5′ T7; 3′ T7
Terms and licenses: Academic/Nonprofit Terms; Industry Terms: Not Available to Industry
How to cite: pCPF101-pfQC-cyclase dead was a gift from Ferenc Scheeren (Addgene plasmid # 184878 ; http://n2t.net/addgene:184878 ; RRID:Addgene_184878)
