[The description below was written by a language model from this plasmid's Addgene catalogue record and pLannotate feature annotations shown in this document.]
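Description:
pCPF101-pfQC-cyclase dead is a bacterial expression plasmid for producing a soluble, His-tagged, catalytically inactive form of Plasmodium falciparum glutaminyl cyclase (QC) in E. coli. The backbone (spelled pCFP101 in the backbone field) has a pET-like layout. It carries a ColE1/pMB1-type origin together with the bom mobility region and the rop gene, which restrains copy number, plus an f1 phage origin. Selection is by kanamycin through an aph(3')-Ia aminoglycoside phosphotransferase gene. Short tetracycline-resistance fragments and a predicted E. coli ORF in the feature table appear to be non-functional pBR322-derived remnants of the backbone.

The expression cassette consists of a T7 promoter followed directly by a lac operator and the phage T7 gene 10 ribosome binding site, and it ends in a T7 terminator. A lacI gene on the plasmid supplies the repressor, so transcription stays off until IPTG is added in a host that provides T7 RNA polymerase. The record names a BL21(DE3) Rosetta2 strain for expression. The insert of roughly 1.07 kb was cloned between NcoI and XhoI. It is not annotated in the feature table but fits the unannotated gap between the RBS and the C-terminal His tag contributed by the backbone, which the software matched as a fragment of a 9xHis tag. The small "SET1" hit after the tag is probably a sequence match within the vector's downstream region rather than a fused solubility tag. The coding sequence carries the F77A and Q79A substitutions that abolish cyclase activity. This makes the protein a suitable negative control alongside active enzyme in biochemical studies of QC-mediated protein modification in malaria parasites.
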