Features (pLannotate 1.2.2; 18 found; start..end, strand, type, name):
     12..440     +  rep_origin     f1 ori (sequence partly withheld): f1 bacteriophage origin of replication; arrow indicates direction of (+) strand synthesis
    493..550     +  promoter       AmpR promoter (fragment): bla
    559..1374    -  CDS            KanR: aminoglycoside phosphotransferase; aph(3')-Ia; confers resistance to kanamycin in bacteria or G418 (Geneticin®) in eukaryotes
   1496..2084    +  rep_origin     ori: high-copy-number ColE1/pMB1/pBR322/pUC origin of replication
   2270..2409    -  misc_feature   bom: basis of mobility region from pBR322
   2511..2702    -  CDS            rop: Rop protein, which maintains plasmids at low copy number; rop
   2719..3099    +  CDS            YPB1_ECOLX: Protein predicted: Swiss-Prot protein existence level 4. From Escherichia coli.
   3171..3462    -  CDS            TcR (fragment): tetracycline efflux protein; tet; confers resistance to tetracycline
   3477..3498    -  protein_bind   CAP binding site: CAP binding activates transcription in the presence of cAMP. E. coli catabolite activator protein
   3511..4593    -  CDS            lacI: lac repressor; lacI; The lac repressor binds to the lac operator to inhibit transcription in E. coli. This inhibition can be relieved by adding lactose or isopropyl-β-D-thiogalactopyranoside (IPTG).
   4594..4671    -  promoter       lacI promoter: lacI
   4679..4958    -  CDS            TcR (fragment): tetracycline efflux protein; tet; confers resistance to tetracycline
   4980..4998    +  promoter       T7 promoter: promoter for bacteriophage T7 RNA polymerase
   4999..5023    +  protein_bind   lac operator: The lac repressor binds to the lac operator to inhibit transcription in E. coli. This inhibition can be relieved by adding lactose or isopropyl-β-D-thiogalactopyranoside (IPTG). lac repressor encoded by lacI
   5038..5060    +  RBS            RBS: efficient ribosome binding site from bacteriophage T7 gene 10 (Olins and Rangwala, 1989)
   6132..6149    +  CDS            9xHis (fragment): 9xHis affinity tag
   6159..6208    +  CDS            SET1 (fragment): solubility-enhancement tag derived from T7 phage gene 10B
   6216..6263    +  terminator     T7 terminator: transcription terminator for bacteriophage T7 RNA polymerase
>Addgene plasmid #184878 | pCPF101-pfQC-cyclase dead | addgene full sequence | sequence record 367855 | Addgene NGS Result
TGGCGAATGGG
[124 nt withheld, positions 12-135]
C
[91 nt withheld, positions 137-227]
A
[49 nt withheld, positions 229-277]
CCTTTGACGTTGGAGTCCACGTTCTTT
[37 nt withheld, positions 305-341]
ACCCTATCTCGGTCTATTCTTTTGATTTATAAGGGATTTTGCCGATTTCGGCCTATTGGTTAAAAAATGA
GCTGATTTAACAAAAATTTAACGCGAATTTTAACAAAATATTAACGCTTACAATTTAGGTGGCACTTTTC
GGGGAAATGTGCGCGGAACCCCTATTTGTTTATTTTTCTAAATACATTCAAATATGTATCCGCTCATGAA
TTAATTCTTAGAAAAACTCATCGAGCATCAAATGAAACTGCAATTTATTCATATCAGGATTATCAATACC
ATATTTTTGAAAAAGCCGTTTCTGTAATGAAGGAGAAAACTCACCGAGGCAGTTCCATAGGATGGCAAGA
TCCTGGTATCGGTCTGCGATTCCGACTCGTCCAACATCAATACAACCTATTAATTTCCCCTCGTCAAAAA
TAAGGTTATCAAGTGAGAAATCACCATGAGTGACGACTGAATCCGGTGAGAATGGCAAAAGTTTATGCAT
TTCTTTCCAGACTTGTTCAACAGGCCAGCCATTACGCTCGTCATCAAAATCACTCGCATCAACCAAACCG
TTATTCATTCGTGATTGCGCCTGAGCGAGACGAAATACGCGATCGCTGTTAAAAGGACAATTACAAACAG
GAATCGAATGCAACCGGCGCAGGAACACTGCCAGCGCATCAACAATATTTTCACCTGAATCAGGATATTC
TTCTAATACCTGGAATGCTGTTTTCCCGGGGATCGCAGTGGTGAGTAACCATGCATCATCAGGAGTACGG
ATAAAATGCTTGATGGTCGGAAGAGGCATAAATTCCGTCAGCCAGTTTAGTCTGACCATCTCATCTGTAA
CATCATTGGCAACGCTACCTTTGCCATGTTTCAGAAACAACTCTGGCGCATCGGGCTTCCCATACAATCG
ATAGATTGTCGCACCTGATTGCCCGACATTATCGCGAGCCCATTTATACCCATATAAATCAGCATCCATG
TTGGAATTTAATCGCGGCCTAGAGCAAGACGTTTCCCGTTGAATATGGCTCATAACACCCCTTGTATTAC
TGTTTATGTAAGCAGACAGTTTTATTGTTCATGACCAAAATCCCTTAACGTGAGTTTTCGTTCCACTGAG
CGTCAGACCCCGTAGAAAAGATCAAAGGATCTTCTTGAGATCCTTTTTTTCTGCGCGTAATCTGCTGCTT
GCAAACAAAAAAACCACCGCTACCAGCGGTGGTTTGTTTGCCGGATCAAGAGCTACCAACTCTTTTTCCG
AAGGTAACTGGCTTCAGCAGAGCGCAGATACCAAATACTGTCCTTCTAGTGTAGCCGTAGTTAGGCCACC
ACTTCAAGAACTCTGTAGCACCGCCTACATACCTCGCTCTGCTAATCCTGTTACCAGTGGCTGCTGCCAG
TGGCGATAAGTCGTGTCTTACCGGGTTGGACTCAAGACGATAGTTACCGGATAAGGCGCAGCGGTCGGGC
TGAACGGGGGGTTCGTGCACACAGCCCAGCTTGGAGCGAACGACCTACACCGAACTGAGATACCTACAGC
GTGAGCTATGAGAAAGCGCCACGCTTCCCGAAGGGAGAAAGGCGGACAGGTATCCGGTAAGCGGCAGGGT
CGGAACAGGAGAGCGCACGAGGGAGCTTCCAGGGGGAAACGCCTGGTATCTTTATAGTCCTGTCGGGTTT
CGCCACCTCTGACTTGAGCGTCGATTTTTGTGATGCTCGTCAGGGGGGCGGAGCCTATGGAAAAACGCCA
GCAACGCGGCCTTTTTACGGTTCCTGGCCTTTTGCTGGCCTTTTGCTCACATGTTCTTTCCTGCGTTATC
CCCTGATTCTGTGGATAACCGTATTACCGCCTTTGAGTGAGCTGATACCGCTCGCCGCAGCCGAACGACC
GAGCGCAGCGAGTCAGTGAGCGAGGAAGCGGAAGAGCGCCTGATGCGGTATTTTCTCCTTACGCATCTGT
GCGGTATTTCACACCGCAATGGTGCACTCTCAGTACAATCTGCTCTGATGCCGCATAGTTAAGCCAGTAT
ACACTCCGCTATCGCTACGTGACTGGGTCATGGCTGCGCCCCGACACCCGCCAACACCCGCTGACGCGCC
CTGACGGGCTTGTCTGCTCCCGGCATCCGCTTACAGACAAGCTGTGACCGTCTCCGGGAGCTGCATGTGT
CAGAGGTTTTCACCGTCATCACCGAAACGCGCGAGGCAGCTGCGGTAAAGCTCATCAGCGTGGTCGTGAA
GCGATTCACAGATGTCTGCCTGTTCATCCGCGTCCAGCTCGTTGAGTTTCTCCAGAAGCGTTAATGTCTG
GCTTCTGATAAAGCGGGCCATGTTAAGGGCGGTTTTTTCCTGTTTGGTCACTGATGCCTCCGTGTAAGGG
GGATTTCTGTTCATGGGGGTAATGATACCGATGAAACGAGAGAGGATGCTCACGATACGGGTTACTGATG
ATGAACATGCCCGGTTACTGGAACGTTGTGAGGGTAAACAACTGGCGGTATGGATGCGGCGGGACCAGAG
AAAAATCACTCAGGGTCAATGCCAGCGCTTCGTTAATACAGATGTAGGTGTTCCACAGGGTAGCCAGCAG
CATCCTGCGATGCAGATCCGGAACATAATGGTGCAGGGCGCTGACTTCCGCGTTTCCAGACTTTACGAAA
CACGGAAACCGAAGACCATTCATGTTGTTGCTCAGGTCGCAGACGTTTTGCAGCAGCAGTCGCTTCACGT
TCGCTCGCGTATCGGTGATTCATTCTGCTAACCAGTAAGGCAACCCCGCCAGCCTAGCCGGGTCCTCAAC
GACAGGAGCACGATCATGCGCACCCGTGGGGCCGCCATGCCGGCGATAATGGCCTGCTTCTCGCCGAAAC
GTTTGGTGGCGGGACCAGTGACGAAGGCTTGAGCGAGGGCGTGCAAGATTCCGAATACCGCAAGCGACAG
GCCGATCATCGTCGCGCTCCAGCGAAAGCGGTCCTCGCCGAAAATGACCCAGAGCGCTGCCGGCACCTGT
CCTACGAGTTGCATGATAAAGAAGACAGTCATAAGTGCGGCGACGATAGTCATGCCCCGCGCCCACCGGA
AGGAGCTGACTGGGTTGAAGGCTCTCAAGGGCATCGGTCGAGATCCCGGTGCCTAATGAGTGAGCTAACT
TACATTAATTGCGTTGCGCTCACTGCCCGCTTTCCAGTCGGGAAACCTGTCGTGCCAGCTGCATTAATGA
ATCGGCCAACGCGCGGGGAGAGGCGGTTTGCGTATTGGGCGCCAGGGTGGTTTTTCTTTTCACCAGTGAG
ACGGGCAACAGCTGATTGCCCTTCACCGCCTGGCCCTGAGAGAGTTGCAGCAAGCGGTCCACGCTGGTTT
GCCCCAGCAGGCGAAAATCCTGTTTGATGGTGGTTAACGGCGGGATATAACATGAGCTGTCTTCGGTATC
GTCGTATCCCACTACCGAGATATCCGCACCAACGCGCAGCCCGGACTCGGTAATGGCGCGCATTGCGCCC
AGCGCCATCTGATCGTTGGCAACCAGCATCGCAGTGGGAACGATGCCCTCATTCAGCATTTGCATGGTTT
GTTGAAAACCGGACATGGCACTCCAGTCGCCTTCCCGTTCCGCTATCGGCTGAATTTGATTGCGAGTGAG
ATATTTATGCCAGCCAGCCAGACGCAGACGCGCCGAGACAGAACTTAATGGGCCCGCTAACAGCGCGATT
TGCTGGTGACCCAATGCGACCAGATGCTCCACGCCCAGTCGCGTACCGTCTTCATGGGAGAAAATAATAC
TGTTGATGGGTGTCTGGTCAGAGACATCAAGAAATAACGCCGGAACATTAGTGCAGGCAGCTTCCACAGC
AATGGCATCCTGGTCATCCAGCGGATAGTTAATGATCAGCCCACTGACGCGTTGCGCGAGAAGATTGTGC
ACCGCCGCTTTACAGGCTTCGACGCCGCTTCGTTCTACCATCGACACCACCACGCTGGCACCCAGTTGAT
CGGCGCGAGATTTAATCGCCGCGACAATTTGCGACGGCGCGTGCAGGGCCAGACTGGAGGTGGCAACGCC
AATCAGCAACGACTGTTTGCCCGCCAGTTGTTGTGCCACGCGGTTGGGAATGTAATTCAGCTCCGCCATC
GCCGCTTCCACTTTTTCCCGCGTTTTCGCAGAAACGTGGCTGGCCTGGTTCACCACGCGGGAAACGGTCT
GATAAGAGACACCGGCATACTCTGCGACATCGTATAACGTTACTGGTTTCACATTCACCACCCTGAATTG
ACTCTCTTCCGGGCGCTATCATGCCATACCGCGAAAGGTTTTGCGCCATTCGATGGTGTCCGGGATCTCG
ACGCTCTCCCTTATGCGACTCCTGCATTAGGAAGCAGCCCAGTAGTAGGTTGAGGCCGTTGAGCACCGCC
GCCGCAAGGAATGGTGCATGCAAGGAGATGGCGCCCAACAGTCCCCCGGCCACGGGGCCTGCCACCATAC
CCACGCCGAAACAAGCGCTCATGAGCCCGAAGTGGCGAGCCCGATCTTCCCCATCGGTGATGTCGGCGAT
ATAGGCGCCAGCAACCGCACCTGTGGCGCCGGTGATGCCGGCCACGATGCGTCCGGCGTAGAGGATCGAG
ATCTCGATCCCGCGAAATTAATACGACTCACTATAGGGGAATTGTGAGCGGATAACAATTCCCCTCTAGA
AATAATTTTGTTTAACTTTAAGAAGGAGATATACCATGGGGCCCCGCTTAGTCCCCGCACTGTTATTGAT
TTTAGCGTTACTTCCCGCTATGGCAGTGGCCCGTGATGTGAGCGCAAAAGAAGGAAATATCTTCCCCTAT
GGCATTGGGATCTACACTTACAAAGTCCTTAACACCTACGATCATATTCACGACCCTCTGGTGGGGAAGC
ATATTAAGAATGAAAATATCCTTAACATCCGTCGCGACGATAAGCACTTCCCTGCGACCGCGGGGCTGTT
CTTTTCCAACAACGAGACTTTGATTGAATCGACTGGATTGTACAACGCCAGCTATCTTCGCGAGTTCGAT
CTGTTGTCCGGTAAGACTATCCGTTTCCATAACTTGGAATCGAAATATTTCGGCGAAGGGACGACTTTAG
TGATTGAGCCGAGCACCTTCCGTAAATTTTTATTTGTCCTTACGTACAAGGAGAAAAAAATTTTGGTTTT
CAACTACGAGACGTTTGAACTTTATCATACCTACTATAATGAGTTGGACGGATACGGGTTAACATCTAAT
GTGGATCCGCTTCAGTCCAAGGAAGACTTGCGCCAAAACAACTTTCCTTTGTATCAGAAGTTATGGGCGA
CCTCCGGGGACGAATACTTGTATGAATTAGACATCCCCCCGAATTTGAAAGACACCGATAAGTTATCCGT
GGTCAACAAAAAAAAGATTAAGTGTGCTGGTTTTCATATTTATCGCGTTAATGAGCTTGAATACCATCCA
AAAACAAAGTCGATTTTTGCCAACATTTTCCTTACAGACTTGATTCTGCAAATCGACGTAGACACAGCAA
CGTGTTTGAAGATTATCGACTTGAAAGGTCTTATCGAACGCTGCTCTAATTACAAGCAAATTAAAAACAA
ATTGGAGACTGTTTTGAATGGTATCGCAATTCGTCCTGAAAGCCGCCAAGATGAATTGCCAACCCTGCTT
GTGACGGGGAAATTATGGTCCAACATCTTTGAAATTACGTTTGTTCGTAACAAGAATGCTTTCGCCCCCA
ACGTCTTTCTGAAAGAGTACTACAAAACTATCGGTAACAAGATCCTCGAGCACCACCACCACCACCACTG
AGATCCGGCTGCTAACAAAGCCCGAAAGGAAGCTGAGTTGGCTGCTGCCACCGCTGAGCAATAACTAGCA
TAACCCCTTGGGGCCTCTAAACGGGTCTTGAGGGGTTTTTTGCTGAAAGGAGGAACTATATCCGGAT
